>Addgene plasmid #169817 | pDU1 | depositor full sequence | sequence record 329063 | pDU1 sequence 9567 bps
GAGGGCCTATTTCCCATGATTCCTTCATATTTGCATATACGATACAAGGCTGTTAGAGAGATAATTGGAA
TTAATTTGACTGTAAACACAAAGATATTAGTACAAAATACGTGACGTAGAAAGTAATAATTTCTTGGGTA
GTTTGCAGTTTTAAAATTATGTTTTAAAATGGACTATCATATGCTTACCGTAACTTGAAAGTATTTCGAT
TTCTTGGCTTTATATATCTTGTGGAAAGGACGAAACACCGGGTCTTCGAGAAGACCTGTTTTAGAGCTAG
AAATAGCAAGTTAAAATAAGGCTAGTCCGTTATCAACTTGAAAAAGTGGCACCGAGTCGGTGCTTTTTTG
TTTTAGAGCTAGAAATAGCAAGTTAAAATAAGGCTAGTCCGTTTTTAGCGCGTGCGCCAATTCTGCAGAC
AAATGGCTCTAGAGGTACCCGTTACATAACTTACGGTAAATGGCCCGCCTGGCTGACCGCCCAACGACCC
CCGCCCATTGACGTCAATAGTAACGCCAATAGGGACTTTCCATTGACGTCAATGGGTGGAGTATTTACGG
TAAACTGCCCACTTGGCAGTACATCAAGTGTATCATATGCCAAGTACGCCCCCTATTGACGTCAATGACG
GTAAATGGCCCGCCTGGCATTGTGCCCAGTACATGACCTTATGGGACTTTCCTACTTGGCAGTACATCTA
CGTATTAGTCATCGCTATTACCATGGTCGAGGTGAGCCCCACGTTCTGCTTCACTCTCCCCATCTCCCCC
CCCTCCCCACCCCCAATTTTGTATTTATTTATTTTTTAATTATTTTGTGCAGCGATGGGGGCGGGGGGGG
GGGGGGGGCGCGCGCCAGGCGGGGCGGGGCGGGGCGAGGGGCGGGGCGGGGCGAGGCGGAGAGGTGCGGC
GGCAGCCAATCAGAGCGGCGCGCTCCGAAAGTTTCCTTTTATGGCGAGGCGGCGGCGGCGGCGGCCCTAT
AAAAAGCGAAGCGCGCGGCGGGCGGGAGTCGCTGCGCGCTGCCTTCGCCCCGTGCCCCGCTCCGCCGCCG
CCTCGCGCCGCCCGCCCCGGCTCTGACTGACCGCGTTACTCCCACAGGTGAGCGGGCGGGACGGCCCTTC
TCCTCCGGGCTGTAATTAGCTGAGCAAGAGGTAAGGGTTTAAGGGATGGTTGGTTGGTGGGGTATTAATG
TTTAATTACCTGGAGCACCTGCCTGAAATCACTTTTTTTCAGGTTGGACCGGTGCCACCATGGACTATAA
GGACCACGACGGAGACTACAAGGATCATGATATTGATTACAAAGACGATGACGATAAGATGGCCCCAAAG
AAGAAGCGGAAGGTCGGTATCCACGGAGTCCCAGCAGCCGACAAGAAGTACAGCATCGGCCTGGACATCG
GCACCAACTCTGTGGGCTGGGCCGTGATCACCGACGAGTACAAGGTGCCCAGCAAGAAATTCAAGGTGCT
GGGCAACACCGACCGGCACAGCATCAAGAAGAACCTGATCGGAGCCCTGCTGTTCGACAGCGGCGAAACA
GCCGAGGCCACCCGGCTGAAGAGAACCGCCAGAAGAAGATACACCAGACGGAAGAACCGGATCTGCTATC
TGCAAGAGATCTTCAGCAACGAGATGGCCAAGGTGGACGACAGCTTCTTCCACAGACTGGAAGAGTCCTT
CCTGGTGGAAGAGGATAAGAAGCACGAGCGGCACCCCATCTTCGGCAACATCGTGGACGAGGTGGCCTAC
CACGAGAAGTACCCCACCATCTACCACCTGAGAAAGAAACTGGTGGACAGCACCGACAAGGCCGACCTGC
GGCTGATCTATCTGGCCCTGGCCCACATGATCAAGTTCCGGGGCCACTTCCTGATCGAGGGCGACCTGAA
CCCCGACAACAGCGACGTGGACAAGCTGTTCATCCAGCTGGTGCAGACCTACAACCAGCTGTTCGAGGAA
AACCCCATCAACGCCAGCGGCGTGGACGCCAAGGCCATCCTGTCTGCCAGACTGAGCAAGAGCAGACGGC
TGGAAAATCTGATCGCCCAGCTGCCCGGCGAGAAGAAGAATGGCCTGTTCGGAAACCTGATTGCCCTGAG
CCTGGGCCTGACCCCCAACTTCAAGAGCAACTTCGACCTGGCCGAGGATGCCAAACTGCAGCTGAGCAAG
GACACCTACGACGACGACCTGGACAACCTGCTGGCCCAGATCGGCGACCAGTACGCCGACCTGTTTCTGG
CCGCCAAGAACCTGTCCGACGCCATCCTGCTGAGCGACATCCTGAGAGTGAACACCGAGATCACCAAGGC
CCCCCTGAGCGCCTCTATGATCAAGAGATACGACGAGCACCACCAGGACCTGACCCTGCTGAAAGCTCTC
GTGCGGCAGCAGCTGCCTGAGAAGTACAAAGAGATTTTCTTCGACCAGAGCAAGAACGGCTACGCCGGCT
ACATTGACGGCGGAGCCAGCCAGGAAGAGTTCTACAAGTTCATCAAGCCCATCCTGGAAAAGATGGACGG
CACCGAGGAACTGCTCGTGAAGCTGAACAGAGAGGACCTGCTGCGGAAGCAGCGGACCTTCGACAACGGC
AGCATCCCCCACCAGATCCACCTGGGAGAGCTGCACGCCATTCTGCGGCGGCAGGAAGATTTTTACCCAT
TCCTGAAGGACAACCGGGAAAAGATCGAGAAGATCCTGACCTTCCGCATCCCCTACTACGTGGGCCCTCT
GGCCAGGGGAAACAGCAGATTCGCCTGGATGACCAGAAAGAGCGAGGAAACCATCACCCCCTGGAACTTC
GAGGAAGTGGTGGACAAGGGCGCTTCCGCCCAGAGCTTCATCGAGCGGATGACCAACTTCGATAAGAACC
TGCCCAACGAGAAGGTGCTGCCCAAGCACAGCCTGCTGTACGAGTACTTCACCGTGTATAACGAGCTGAC
CAAAGTGAAATACGTGACCGAGGGAATGAGAAAGCCCGCCTTCCTGAGCGGCGAGCAGAAAAAGGCCATC
GTGGACCTGCTGTTCAAGACCAACCGGAAAGTGACCGTGAAGCAGCTGAAAGAGGACTACTTCAAGAAAA
TCGAGTGCTTCGACTCCGTGGAAATCTCCGGCGTGGAAGATCGGTTCAACGCCTCCCTGGGCACATACCA
CGATCTGCTGAAAATTATCAAGGACAAGGACTTCCTGGACAATGAGGAAAACGAGGACATTCTGGAAGAT
ATCGTGCTGACCCTGACACTGTTTGAGGACAGAGAGATGATCGAGGAACGGCTGAAAACCTATGCCCACC
TGTTCGACGACAAAGTGATGAAGCAGCTGAAGCGGCGGAGATACACCGGCTGGGGCAGGCTGAGCCGGAA
GCTGATCAACGGCATCCGGGACAAGCAGTCCGGCAAGACAATCCTGGATTTCCTGAAGTCCGACGGCTTC
GCCAACAGAAACTTCATGCAGCTGATCCACGACGACAGCCTGACCTTTAAAGAGGACATCCAGAAAGCCC
AGGTGTCCGGCCAGGGCGATAGCCTGCACGAGCACATTGCCAATCTGGCCGGCAGCCCCGCCATTAAGAA
GGGCATCCTGCAGACAGTGAAGGTGGTGGACGAGCTCGTGAAAGTGATGGGCCGGCACAAGCCCGAGAAC
ATCGTGATCGAAATGGCCAGAGAGAACCAGACCACCCAGAAGGGACAGAAGAACAGCCGCGAGAGAATGA
AGCGGATCGAAGAGGGCATCAAAGAGCTGGGCAGCCAGATCCTGAAAGAACACCCCGTGGAAAACACCCA
GCTGCAGAACGAGAAGCTGTACCTGTACTACCTGCAGAATGGGCGGGATATGTACGTGGACCAGGAACTG
GACATCAACCGGCTGTCCGACTACGATGTGGACCATATCGTGCCTCAGAGCTTTCTGAAGGACGACTCCA
TCGACAACAAGGTGCTGACCAGAAGCGACAAGAACCGGGGCAAGAGCGACAACGTGCCCTCCGAAGAGGT
CGTGAAGAAGATGAAGAACTACTGGCGGCAGCTGCTGAACGCCAAGCTGATTACCCAGAGAAAGTTCGAC
AATCTGACCAAGGCCGAGAGAGGCGGCCTGAGCGAACTGGATAAGGCCGGCTTCATCAAGAGACAGCTGG
TGGAAACCCGGCAGATCACAAAGCACGTGGCACAGATCCTGGACTCCCGGATGAACACTAAGTACGACGA
GAATGACAAGCTGATCCGGGAAGTGAAAGTGATCACCCTGAAGTCCAAGCTGGTGTCCGATTTCCGGAAG
GATTTCCAGTTTTACAAAGTGCGCGAGATCAACAACTACCACCACGCCCACGACGCCTACCTGAACGCCG
TCGTGGGAACCGCCCTGATCAAAAAGTACCCTAAGCTGGAAAGCGAGTTCGTGTACGGCGACTACAAGGT
GTACGACGTGCGGAAGATGATCGCCAAGAGCGAGCAGGAAATCGGCAAGGCTACCGCCAAGTACTTCTTC
TACAGCAACATCATGAACTTTTTCAAGACCGAGATTACCCTGGCCAACGGCGAGATCCGGAAGCGGCCTC
TGATCGAGACAAACGGCGAAACCGGGGAGATCGTGTGGGATAAGGGCCGGGATTTTGCCACCGTGCGGAA
AGTGCTGAGCATGCCCCAAGTGAATATCGTGAAAAAGACCGAGGTGCAGACAGGCGGCTTCAGCAAAGAG
TCTATCCTGCCCAAGAGGAACAGCGATAAGCTGATCGCCAGAAAGAAGGACTGGGACCCTAAGAAGTACG
GCGGCTTCGACAGCCCCACCGTGGCCTATTCTGTGCTGGTGGTGGCCAAAGTGGAAAAGGGCAAGTCCAA
GAAACTGAAGAGTGTGAAAGAGCTGCTGGGGATCACCATCATGGAAAGAAGCAGCTTCGAGAAGAATCCC
ATCGACTTTCTGGAAGCCAAGGGCTACAAAGAAGTGAAAAAGGACCTGATCATCAAGCTGCCTAAGTACT
CCCTGTTCGAGCTGGAAAACGGCCGGAAGAGAATGCTGGCCTCTGCCGGCGAACTGCAGAAGGGAAACGA
ACTGGCCCTGCCCTCCAAATATGTGAACTTCCTGTACCTGGCCAGCCACTATGAGAAGCTGAAGGGCTCC
CCCGAGGATAATGAGCAGAAACAGCTGTTTGTGGAACAGCACAAGCACTACCTGGACGAGATCATCGAGC
AGATCAGCGAGTTCTCCAAGAGAGTGATCCTGGCCGACGCTAATCTGGACAAAGTGCTGTCCGCCTACAA
CAAGCACCGGGATAAGCCCATCAGAGAGCAGGCCGAGAATATCATCCACCTGTTTACCCTGACCAATCTG
GGAGCCCCTGCCGCCTTCAAGTACTTTGACACCACCATCGACCGGAAGAGGTACACCAGCACCAAAGAGG
TGCTGGACGCCACCCTGATCCACCAGAGCATCACCGGCCTGTACGAGACACGGATCGACCTGTCTCAGCT
GGGAGGCGACAAAAGGCCGGCGGCCACGAAAAAGGCCGGCCAGGCAAAAAAGAAAAAGGAATTCGAGGGC
AGGGGCAGCCTGCTGACCTGCGGCGACGTGGAGGAGAACCCCGGCCCCATGCCCCCCCCCAGGCTGCTGT
TCTTCCTGCTGTTCCTGACCCCCATGGAGGTGAGGCCCGAGGAGCCCCTGGTGGTGAAGGTGGAGGAGGG
CGACAACGCCGTGCTGCAGTGCCTGAAGGGCACCAGCGACGGCCCCACCCAGCAGCTGACCTGGAGCAGG
GAGAGCCCCCTGAAGCCCTTCCTGAAGCTGAGCCTGGGCCTGCCCGGCCTGGGCATCCACATGAGGCCCC
TGGCCATCTGGCTGTTCATCTTCAACGTGAGCCAGCAGATGGGCGGCTTCTACCTGTGCCAGCCCGGCCC
CCCCAGCGAGAAGGCCTGGCAGCCCGGCTGGACCGTGAACGTGGAGGGCAGCGGCGAGCTGTTCAGGTGG
AACGTGAGCGACCTGGGCGGCCTGGGCTGCGGCCTGAAGAACAGGAGCAGCGAGGGCCCCAGCAGCCCCA
GCGGCAAGCTGATGAGCCCCAAGCTGTACGTGTGGGCCAAGGACAGGCCCGAGATCTGGGAGGGCGAGCC
CCCCTGCCTGCCCCCCAGGGACAGCCTGAACCAGAGCCTGAGCCAGGACCTGACCATGGCCCCCGGCAGC
ACCCTGTGGCTGAGCTGCGGCGTGCCCCCCGACAGCGTGAGCAGGGGCCCCCTGAGCTGGACCCACGTGC
ACCCCAAGGGCCCCAAGAGCCTGCTGAGCCTGGAGCTGAAGGACGACAGGCCCGCCAGGGACATGTGGGT
GATGGAGACCGGCCTGCTGCTGCCCAGGGCCACCGCCCAGGACGCCGGCAAGTACTACTGCCACAGGGGC
AACCTGACCATGAGCTTCCACCTGGAGATCACCGCCAGGCCCGTGCTGTGGCACTGGCTGCTGAGGACCG
GCGGCTGGAAGGTGAGCGCCGTGACCCTGGCCTACCTGATCTTCTGCCTGTGCAGCCTGGTGGGCATCCT
GCACCTGCAGAGGGCCCTGGTGCTGAGGAGGAAGAGGAAGAGGATGACCGACCCCACCAGGAGGTTCTGA
GAATTCTAACTAGAGCTCGCTGATCAGCCTCGACTGTGCCTTCTAGTTGCCAGCCATCTGTTGTTTGCCC
CTCCCCCGTGCCTTCCTTGACCCTGGAAGGTGCCACTCCCACTGTCCTTTCCTAATAAAATGAGGAAATT
GCATCGCATTGTCTGAGTAGGTGTCATTCTATTCTGGGGGGTGGGGTGGGGCAGGACAGCAAGGGGGAGG
ATTGGGAAGAGAATAGCAGGCATGCTGGGGAGCGGCCGCAGGAACCCCTAGTGATGGAGTTGGCCACTCC
CTCTCTGCGCGCTCGCTCGCTCACTGAGGCCGGGCGACCAAAGGTCGCCCGACGCCCGGGCTTTGCCCGG
GCGGCCTCAGTGAGCGAGCGAGCGCGCAGCTGCCTGCAGGGGCGCCTGATGCGGTATTTTCTCCTTACGC
ATCTGTGCGGTATTTCACACCGCATA
[95 nt withheld, positions 7027-7121]
T
[46 nt withheld, positions 7123-7168]
C
[141 nt withheld, positions 7170-7310]
CCTTTGACGTTGGAGTCCACGTTCTTT
[37 nt withheld, positions 7338-7374]
ACTCTATCTCGGGCTATTCTTTTGATTTATAAGGGATTTTGCCGATTTCGGTCTATTGGTTAAAAAATGA
GCTGATTTAACAAAAATTTAACGCGAATTTTAACAAAATATTAACGTTTACAATTTTATGGTGCACTCTC
AGTACAATCTGCTCTGATGCCGCATAGTTAAGCCAGCCCCGACACCCGCCAACACCCGCTGACGCGCCCT
GACGGGCTTGTCTGCTCCCGGCATCCGCTTACAGACAAGCTGTGACCGTCTCCGGGAGCTGCATGTGTCA
GAGGTTTTCACCGTCATCACCGAAACGCGCGAGACGAAAGGGCCTCGTGATACGCCTATTTTTATAGGTT
AATGTCATGATAATAATGGTTTCTTAGACGTCAGGTGGCACTTTTCGGGGAAATGTGCGCGGAACCCCTA
TTTGTTTATTTTTCTAAATACATTCAAATATGTATCCGCTCATGAGACAATAACCCTGATAAATGCTTCA
ATAATATTGAAAAAGGAAGAGTATGAGTATTCAACATTTCCGTGTCGCCCTTATTCCCTTTTTTGCGGCA
TTTTGCCTTCCTGTTTTTGCTCACCCAGAAACGCTGGTGAAAGTAAAAGATGCTGAAGATCAGTTGGGTG
CACGAGTGGGTTACATCGAACTGGATCTCAACAGCGGTAAGATCCTTGAGAGTTTTCGCCCCGAAGAACG
TTTTCCAATGATGAGCACTTTTAAAGTTCTGCTATGTGGCGCGGTATTATCCCGTATTGACGCCGGGCAA
GAGCAACTCGGTCGCCGCATACACTATTCTCAGAATGACTTGGTTGAGTACTCACCAGTCACAGAAAAGC
ATCTTACGGATGGCATGACAGTAAGAGAATTATGCAGTGCTGCCATAACCATGAGTGATAACACTGCGGC
CAACTTACTTCTGACAACGATCGGAGGACCGAAGGAGCTAACCGCTTTTTTGCACAACATGGGGGATCAT
GTAACTCGCCTTGATCGTTGGGAACCGGAGCTGAATGAAGCCATACCAAACGACGAGCGTGACACCACGA
TGCCTGTAGCAATGGCAACAACGTTGCGCAAACTATTAACTGGCGAACTACTTACTCTAGCTTCCCGGCA
ACAATTAATAGACTGGATGGAGGCGGATAAAGTTGCAGGACCACTTCTGCGCTCGGCCCTTCCGGCTGGC
TGGTTTATTGCTGATAAATCTGGAGCCGGTGAGCGTGGAAGCCGCGGTATCATTGCAGCACTGGGGCCAG
ATGGTAAGCCCTCCCGTATCGTAGTTATCTACACGACGGGGAGTCAGGCAACTATGGATGAACGAAATAG
ACAGATCGCTGAGATAGGTGCCTCACTGATTAAGCATTGGTAACTGTCAGACCAAGTTTACTCATATATA
CTTTAGATTGATTTAAAACTTCATTTTTAATTTAAAAGGATCTAGGTGAAGATCCTTTTTGATAATCTCA
TGACCAAAATCCCTTAACGTGAGTTTTCGTTCCACTGAGCGTCAGACCCCGTAGAAAAGATCAAAGGATC
TTCTTGAGATCCTTTTTTTCTGCGCGTAATCTGCTGCTTGCAAACAAAAAAACCACCGCTACCAGCGGTG
GTTTGTTTGCCGGATCAAGAGCTACCAACTCTTTTTCCGAAGGTAACTGGCTTCAGCAGAGCGCAGATAC
CAAATACTGTTCTTCTAGTGTAGCCGTAGTTAGGCCACCACTTCAAGAACTCTGTAGCACCGCCTACATA
CCTCGCTCTGCTAATCCTGTTACCAGTGGCTGCTGCCAGTGGCGATAAGTCGTGTCTTACCGGGTTGGAC
TCAAGACGATAGTTACCGGATAAGGCGCAGCGGTCGGGCTGAACGGGGGGTTCGTGCACACAGCCCAGCT
TGGAGCGAACGACCTACACCGAACTGAGATACCTACAGCGTGAGCTATGAGAAAGCGCCACGCTTCCCGA
AGGGAGAAAGGCGGACAGGTATCCGGTAAGCGGCAGGGTCGGAACAGGAGAGCGCACGAGGGAGCTTCCA
GGGGGAAACGCCTGGTATCTTTATAGTCCTGTCGGGTTTCGCCACCTCTGACTTGAGCGTCGATTTTTGT
GATGCTCGTCAGGGGGGCGGAGCCTATGGAAAAACGCCAGCAACGCGGCCTTTTTACGGTTCCTGGCCTT
TTGCTGGCCTTTTGCTCACATGT
Features (pLannotate 1.2.2; 19 found; start..end, strand, type, name):
      1..241     +  promoter       U6 promoter: RNA polymerase III promoter for human U6 snRNA
    268..343     +  misc_RNA       gRNA scaffold: guide RNA scaffold for the Streptococcus pyogenes CRISPR/Cas9 system
    350..393     +  misc_RNA       gRNA scaffold (fragment): guide RNA scaffold for the Streptococcus pyogenes CRISPR/Cas9 system
    440..725     +  enhancer       CMV enhancer: human cytomegalovirus immediate early enhancer; contains an 18-bp deletion relative to the standard CMV enhancer
    727..1004    +  promoter       chicken β-actin promoter: No description available
   1005..1232    +  intron         hybrid intron: hybrid between chicken β-actin (CBA) and minute virus of mice (MMV) introns (Gray et al., 2011)
   1370..2971    +  CDS            Cas9(N): N-terminal portion of Streptococcus pyogenes Cas9 (Zetsche et al., 2015)
   2972..5470    +  CDS            Cas9(C): C-terminal portion of Streptococcus pyogenes Cas9 (Zetsche et al., 2015)
   5471..5518    +  CDS            nucleoplasmin NLS: bipartite nuclear localization signal from nucleoplasmin
   5579..6577    +  CDS            CD19 (fragment): CD19_HUMAN - Experimental evidence at protein level: Swiss-Prot protein existence level 1. Functions as coreceptor for the B-cell antigen receptor complex (BCR) on B-lymphocytes. Decreases the threshold for activation of downstream signaling pathways and for triggering B-cell responses to antigens (PubMed:2463100, PubMed:1373518, PubMed:16672701). Activates signaling pathways that lead to the activation of phosphatidylinositol 3-kinase and the mobilization of intracellular Ca(2+) stores (PubMed:9382888, PubMed:9317126, PubMed:12387743, PubMed:16672701). Is not required for early steps during B
   6614..6725    +  polyA_signal   bGH poly(A) signal: bovine growth hormone polyadenylation signal
   6830..6970    +  repeat_region  AAV2 ITR: inverted terminal repeat of adeno-associated virus serotype 2 inverted
   6975..7026    -  misc_feature   bom (fragment): basis of mobility region from pBR322
   7045..7500    +  rep_origin     f1 ori (sequence partly withheld): f1 bacteriophage origin of replication; arrow indicates direction of (+) strand synthesis
   7501..7550    -  misc_feature   bom (fragment): basis of mobility region from pBR322
   7652..7687    -  CDS            rop (fragment): Rop protein, which maintains plasmids at low copy number; rop
   7782..7886    +  promoter       AmpR promoter: bla
   7887..8747    +  CDS            AmpR: β-lactamase; bla; confers resistance to ampicillin, carbenicillin, and related antibiotics
   8918..9506    +  rep_origin     ori: high-copy-number ColE1/pMB1/pBR322/pUC origin of replication
