>Addgene plasmid #169817 | pDU1 | addgene full sequence | sequence record 350715 | Addgene Partial NGS Result
GGGGGCGGAGCCTATGGAAAAACGCCAGCAACGCGGCCTTTTTACGGTTCCTGGCCTTTTGCTGGCCTTT
TGCTCACATGTGAGGGCCTATTTCCCATGATTCCTTCATATTTGCATATACGATACAAGGCTGTTAGAGA
GATAATTGGAATTAATTTGACTGTAAACACAAAGATATTAGTACAAAATACGTGACGTAGAAAGTAATAA
TTTCTTGGGTAGTTTGCAGTTTTAAAATTATGTTTTAAAATGGACTATCATATGCTTACCGTAACTTGAA
AGTATTTCGATTTCTTGGCTTTATATATCTTGTGGAAAGGACGAAACACCGGGTCTTCGAGAAGACCTGT
TTTAGAGCTAGAAATAGCAAGTTAAAATAAGGCTAGTCCGTTATCAACTTGAAAAAGTGGCACCGAGTCG
GTGCTTTTTTGTTTTAGAGCTAGAAATAGCAAGTTAAAATAAGGCTAGTCCGTTTTTAGCGCGTGCGCCA
ATTCTGCAGACAAATGGCTCTAGAGGTACCCGTTACATAACTTACGGTAAATGGCCCGCCTGGCTGACCG
CCCAACGACCCCCGCCCATTGACGTCAATAGTAACGCCAATAGGGACTTTCCATTGACGTCAATGGGTGG
AGTATTTACGGTAAACTGCCCACTTGGCAGTACATCAAGTGTATCATATGCCAAGTACGCCCCCTATTGA
CGTCAATGACGGTAAATGGCCCGCCTGGCATTGTGCCCAGTACATGACCTTATGGGACTTTCCTACTTGG
CAGTACATCTACGTATTAGTCATCGCTATTACCATGGTCGAGGTGAGCCCCACGTTCTGCTTCACTCTCC
CCATCTCCCCCCCCTCCCAGGCGGAGAGGTGCGGCGGCAGCCAATCAGAGCGGCGCGCTCCGAAAGTTTC
CTTTTATGGCGAGGCGGCGGCGGCGGCGGCCCTATAAAAAGCGAAGCGCGCGGCGGGCGGGAGTCGCTGC
GCGCTGCCTTCGCCCCGTGCCCCGCTCCGCCGCCGCCTCGCGCCGCCCGCCCCGGCTCTGACTGACCGCG
TTACTCCCACAGGTGAGCGGGCGGGACGGCCCTTCTCCTCCGGGCTGTAATTAGCTGAGCAAGAGGTAAG
GGTTTAAGGGATGGTTGGTTGGTGGGGTATTAATGTTTAATTACCTGGAGCACCTGCCTGAAATCACTTT
TTTTCAGGTTGGACCGGTGCCACCATGGACTATAAGGACCACGACGGAGACTACAAGGATCATGATATTG
ATTACAAAGACGATGACGATAAGATGGCCCCAAAGAAGAAGCGGAAGGTCGGTATCCACGGAGTCCCAGC
AGCCGACAAGAAGTACAGCATCGGCCTGGACATCGGCACCAACTCTGTGGGCTGGGCCGTGATCACCGAC
GAGTACAAGGTGCCCAGCAAGAAATTCAAGGTGCTGGGCAACACCGACCGGCACAGCATCAAGAAGAACC
TGATCGGAGCCCTGCTGTTCGACAGCGGCGAAACAGCCGAGGCCACCCGGCTGAAGAGAACCGCCAGAAG
AAGATACACCAGACGGAAGAACCGGATCTGCTATCTGCAAGAGATCTTCAGCAACGAGATGGCCAAGGTG
GACGACAGCTTCTTCCACAGACTGGAAGAGTCCTTCCTGGTGGAAGAGGATAAGAAGCACGAGCGGCACC
CCATCTTCGGCAACATCGTGGACGAGGTGGCCTACCACGAGAAGTACCCCACCATCTACCACCTGAGAAA
GAAACTGGTGGACAGCACCGACAAGGCCGACCTGCGGCTGATCTATCTGGCCCTGGCCCACATGATCAAG
TTCCGGGGCCACTTCCTGATCGAGGGCGACCTGAACCCCGACAACAGCGACGTGGACAAGCTGTTCATCC
AGCTGGTGCAGACCTACAACCAGCTGTTCGAGGAAAACCCCATCAACGCCAGCGGCGTGGACGCCAAGGC
CATCCTGTCTGCCAGACTGAGCAAGAGCAGACGGCTGGAAAATCTGATCGCCCAGCTGCCCGGCGAGAAG
AAGAATGGCCTGTTCGGAAACCTGATTGCCCTGAGCCTGGGCCTGACCCCCAACTTCAAGAGCAACTTCG
ACCTGGCCGAGGATGCCAAACTGCAGCTGAGCAAGGACACCTACGACGACGACCTGGACAACCTGCTGGC
CCAGATCGGCGACCAGTACGCCGACCTGTTTCTGGCCGCCAAGAACCTGTCCGACGCCATCCTGCTGAGC
GACATCCTGAGAGTGAACACCGAGATCACCAAGGCCCCCCTGAGCGCCTCTATGATCAAGAGATACGACG
AGCACCACCAGGACCTGACCCTGCTGAAAGCTCTCGTGCGGCAGCAGCTGCCTGAGAAGTACAAAGAGAT
TTTCTTCGACCAGAGCAAGAACGGCTACGCCGGCTACATTGACGGCGGAGCCAGCCAGGAAGAGTTCTAC
AAGTTCATCAAGCCCATCCTGGAAAAGATGGACGGCACCGAGGAACTGCTCGTGAAGCTGAACAGAGAGG
ACCTGCTGCGGAAGCAGCGGACCTTCGACAACGGCAGCATCCCCCACCAGATCCACCTGGGAGAGCTGCA
CGCCATTCTGCGGCGGCAGGAAGATTTTTACCCATTCCTGAAGGACAACCGGGAAAAGATCGAGAAGATC
CTGACCTTCCGCATCCCCTACTACGTGGGCCCTCTGGCCAGGGGAAACAGCAGATTCGCCTGGATGACCA
GAAAGAGCGAGGAAACCATCACCCCCTGGAACTTCGAGGAAGTGGTGGACAAGGGCGCTTCCGCCCAGAG
CTTCATCGAGCGGATGACCAACTTCGATAAGAACCTGCCCAACGAGAAGGTGCTGCCCAAGCACAGCCTG
CTGTACGAGTACTTCACCGTGTATAACGAGCTGACCAAAGTGAAATACGTGACCGAGGGAATGAGAAAGC
CCGCCTTCCTGAGCGGCGAGCAGAAAAAGGCCATCGTGGACCTGCTGTTCAAGACCAACCGGAAAGTGAC
CGTGAAGCAGCTGAAAGAGGACTACTTCAAGAAAATCGAGTGCTTCGACTCCGTGGAAATCTCCGGCGTG
GAAGATCGGTTCAACGCCTCCCTGGGCACATACCACGATCTGCTGAAAATTATCAAGGACAAGGACTTCC
TGGACAATGAGGAAAACGAGGACATTCTGGAAGATATCGTGCTGACCCTGACACTGTTTGAGGACAGAGA
GATGATCGAGGAACGGCTGAAAACCTATGCCCACCTGTTCGACGACAAAGTGATGAAGCAGCTGAAGCGG
CGGAGATACACCGGCTGGGGCAGGCTGAGCCGGAAGCTGATCAACGGCATCCGGGACAAGCAGTCCGGCA
AGACAATCCTGGATTTCCTGAAGTCCGACGGCTTCGCCAACAGAAACTTCATGCAGCTGATCCACGACGA
CAGCCTGACCTTTAAAGAGGACATCCAGAAAGCCCAGGTGTCCGGCCAGGGCGATAGCCTGCACGAGCAC
ATTGCCAATCTGGCCGGCAGCCCCGCCATTAAGAAGGGCATCCTGCAGACAGTGAAGGTGGTGGACGAGC
TCGTGAAAGTGATGGGCCGGCACAAGCCCGAGAACATCGTGATCGAAATGGCCAGAGAGAACCAGACCAC
CCAGAAGGGACAGAAGAACAGCCGCGAGAGAATGAAGCGGATCGAAGAGGGCATCAAAGAGCTGGGCAGC
CAGATCCTGAAAGAACACCCCGTGGAAAACACCCAGCTGCAGAACGAGAAGCTGTACCTGTACTACCTGC
AGAATGGGCGGGATATGTACGTGGACCAGGAACTGGACATCAACCGGCTGTCCGACTACGATGTGGACCA
TATCGTGCCTCAGAGCTTTCTGAAGGACGACTCCATCGACAACAAGGTGCTGACCAGAAGCGACAAGAAC
CGGGGCAAGAGCGACAACGTGCCCTCCGAAGAGGTCGTGAAGAAGATGAAGAACTACTGGCGGCAGCTGC
TGAACGCCAAGCTGATTACCCAGAGAAAGTTCGACAATCTGACCAAGGCCGAGAGAGGCGGCCTGAGCGA
ACTGGATAAGGCCGGCTTCATCAAGAGACAGCTGGTGGAAACCCGGCAGATCACAAAGCACGTGGCACAG
ATCCTGGACTCCCGGATGAACACTAAGTACGACGAGAATGACAAGCTGATCCGGGAAGTGAAAGTGATCA
CCCTGAAGTCCAAGCTGGTGTCCGATTTCCGGAAGGATTTCCAGTTTTACAAAGTGCGCGAGATCAACAA
CTACCACCACGCCCACGACGCCTACCTGAACGCCGTCGTGGGAACCGCCCTGATCAAAAAGTACCCTAAG
CTGGAAAGCGAGTTCGTGTACGGCGACTACAAGGTGTACGACGTGCGGAAGATGATCGCCAAGAGCGAGC
AGGAAATCGGCAAGGCTACCGCCAAGTACTTCTTCTACAGCAACATCATGAACTTTTTCAAGACCGAGAT
TACCCTGGCCAACGGCGAGATCCGGAAGCGGCCTCTGATCGAGACAAACGGCGAAACCGGGGAGATCGTG
TGGGATAAGGGCCGGGATTTTGCCACCGTGCGGAAAGTGCTGAGCATGCCCCAAGTGAATATCGTGAAAA
AGACCGAGGTGCAGACAGGCGGCTTCAGCAAAGAGTCTATCCTGCCCAAGAGGAACAGCGATAAGCTGAT
CGCCAGAAAGAAGGACTGGGACCCTAAGAAGTACGGCGGCTTCGACAGCCCCACCGTGGCCTATTCTGTG
CTGGTGGTGGCCAAAGTGGAAAAGGGCAAGTCCAAGAAACTGAAGAGTGTGAAAGAGCTGCTGGGGATCA
CCATCATGGAAAGAAGCAGCTTCGAGAAGAATCCCATCGACTTTCTGGAAGCCAAGGGCTACAAAGAAGT
GAAAAAGGACCTGATCATCAAGCTGCCTAAGTACTCCCTGTTCGAGCTGGAAAACGGCCGGAAGAGAATG
CTGGCCTCTGCCGGCGAACTGCAGAAGGGAAACGAACTGGCCCTGCCCTCCAAATATGTGAACTTCCTGT
ACCTGGCCAGCCACTATGAGAAGCTGAAGGGCTCCCCCGAGGATAATGAGCAGAAACAGCTGTTTGTGGA
ACAGCACAAGCACTACCTGGACGAGATCATCGAGCAGATCAGCGAGTTCTCCAAGAGAGTGATCCTGGCC
GACGCTAATCTGGACAAAGTGCTGTCCGCCTACAACAAGCACCGGGATAAGCCCATCAGAGAGCAGGCCG
AGAATATCATCCACCTGTTTACCCTGACCAATCTGGGAGCCCCTGCCGCCTTCAAGTACTTTGACACCAC
CATCGACCGGAAGAGGTACACCAGCACCAAAGAGGTGCTGGACGCCACCCTGATCCACCAGAGCATCACC
GGCCTGTACGAGACACGGATCGACCTGTCTCAGCTGGGAGGCGACAAAAGGCCGGCGGCCACGAAAAAGG
CCGGCCAGGCAAAAAAGAAAAAGGAATTCGAGGGCAGGGGCAGCCTGCTGACCTGCGGCGACGTGGAGGA
GAACCCCGGCCCCATGCCCCCCCCCAGGCTGCTGTTCTTCCTGCTGTTCCTGACCCCCATGGAGGTGAGG
CCCGAGGAGCCCCTGGTGGTGAAGGTGGAGGAGGGCGACAACGCCGTGCTGCAGTGCCTGAAGGGCACCA
GCGACGGCCCCACCCAGCAGCTGACCTGGAGCAGGGAGAGCCCCCTGAAGCCCTTCCTGAAGCTGAGCCT
GGGCCTGCCCGGCCTGGGCATCCACATGAGGCCCCTGGCCATCTGGCTGTTCATCTTCAACGTGAGCCAG
CAGATGGGCGGCTTCTACCTGTGCCAGCCCGGCCCCCCCAGCGAGAAGGCCTGGCAGCCCGGCTGGACCG
TGAACGTGGAGGGCAGCGGCGAGCTGTTCAGGTGGAACGTGAGCGACCTGGGCGGCCTGGGCTGCGGCCT
GAAGAACAGGAGCAGCGAGGGCCCCAGCAGCCCCAGCGGCAAGCTGATGAGCCCCAAGCTGTACGTGTGG
GCCAAGGACAGGCCCGAGATCTGGGAGGGCGAGCCCCCCTGCCTGCCCCCCAGGGACAGCCTGAACCAGA
GCCTGAGCCAGGACCTGACCATGGCCCCCGGCAGCACCCTGTGGCTGAGCTGCGGCGTGCCCCCCGACAG
CGTGAGCAGGGGCCCCCTGAGCTGGACCCACGTGCACCCCAAGGGCCCCAAGAGCCTGCTGAGCCTGGAG
CTGAAGGACGACAGGCCCGCCAGGGACATGTGGGTGATGGAGACCGGCCTGCTGCTGCCCAGGGCCACCG
CCCAGGACGCCGGCAAGTACTACTGCCACAGGGGCAACCTGACCATGAGCTTCCACCTGGAGATCACCGC
CAGGCCCGTGCTGTGGCACTGGCTGCTGAGGACCGGCGGCTGGAAGGTGAGCGCCGTGACCCTGGCCTAC
CTGATCTTCTGCCTGTGCAGCCTGGTGGGCATCCTGCACCTGCAGAGGGCCCTGGTGCTGAGGAGGAAGA
GGAAGAGGATGACCGACCCCACCAGGAGGTTCTGAGAATTCTAACTAGAGCTCGCTGATCAGCCTCGACT
GTGCCTTCTAGTTGCCAGCCATCTGTTGTTTGCCCCTCCCCCGTGCCTTCCTTGACCCTGGAAGGTGCCA
CTCCCACTGTCCTTTCCTAATAAAATGAGGAAATTGCATCGCATTGTCTGAGTAGGTGTCATTCTATTCT
GGGGGGTGGGGTGGGGCAGGACAGCAAGGGGGAGGATTGGGAAGAGAATAGCAGGCATGCTGGGGAGCGG
CCGCAGGAACCCCTAGTGATGGAGTTGGCCACTCCCTCTCTGCGCGCTCGCTCGCTCACTGAGGCCGGGC
GACCAAAGGTCGCCCGACGCCCGGGCTTTGCCCGGGCGGCCTCAGTGAGCGAGCGAGCGCGCAGCTGCCT
GCAGGGGCGCCTGATGCGGTATTTTCTCCTTACGCATCTGTGCGGTATTTCACACCGCATA
[95 nt withheld, positions 6992-7086]
T
[46 nt withheld, positions 7088-7133]
C
[141 nt withheld, positions 7135-7275]
CCTTTGACGTTGGAGTCCACGTTCTTT
[37 nt withheld, positions 7303-7339]
ACTCTATCTCGGGCTATTCTTTTGATTTATAAGGGATTTTGCCGATTTCGGTCTATTGGTTAAAAAATGA
GCTGATTTAACAAAAATTTAACGCGAATTTTAACAAAATATTAACGTTTACAATTTTATGGTGCACTCTC
AGTACAATCTGCTCTGATGCCGCATAGTTAAGCCAGCCCCGACACCCGCCAACACCCGCTGACGCGCCCT
GACGGGCTTGTCTGCTCCCGGCATCCGCTTACAGACAAGCTGTGACCGTCTCCGGGAGCTGCATGTGTCA
GAGGTTTTCACCGTCATCACCGAAACGCGCGAGACGAAAGGGCCTCGTGATACGCCTATTTTTATAGGTT
AATGTCATGATAATAATGGTTTCTTAGACGTCAGGTGGCACTTTTCGGGGAAATGTGCGCGGAACCCCTA
TTTGTTTATTTTTCTAAATACATTCAAATATGTATCCGCTCATGAGACAATAACCCTGATAAATGCTTCA
ATAATATTGAAAAAGGAAGAGTATGAGTATTCAACATTTCCGTGTCGCCCTTATTCCCTTTTTTGCGGCA
TTTTGCCTTCCTGTTTTTGCTCACCCAGAAACGCTGGTGAAAGTAAAAGATGCTGAAGATCAGTTGGGTG
CACGAGTGGGTTACATCGAACTGGATCTCAACAGCGGTAAGATCCTTGAGAGTTTTCGCCCCGAAGAACG
TTTTCCAATGATGAGCACTTTTAAAGTTCTGCTATGTGGCGCGGTATTATCCCGTATTGACGCCGGGCAA
GAGCAACTCGGTCGCCGCATACACTATTCTCAGAATGACTTGGTTGAGTACTCACCAGTCACAGAAAAGC
ATCTTACGGATGGCATGACAGTAAGAGAATTATGCAGTGCTGCCATAACCATGAGTGATAACACTGCGGC
CAACTTACTTCTGACAACGATCGGAGGACCGAAGGAGCTAACCGCTTTTTTGCACAACATGGGGGATCAT
GTAACTCGCCTTGATCGTTGGGAACCGGAGCTGAATGAAGCCATACCAAACGACGAGCGTGACACCACGA
TGCCTGTAGCAATGGCAACAACGTTGCGCAAACTATTAACTGGCGAACTACTTACTCTAGCTTCCCGGCA
ACAATTAATAGACTGGATGGAGGCGGATAAAGTTGCAGGACCACTTCTGCGCTCGGCCCTTCCGGCTGGC
TGGTTTATTGCTGATAAATCTGGAGCCGGTGAGCGTGGAAGCCGCGGTATCATTGCAGCACTGGGGCCAG
ATGGTAAGCCCTCCCGTATCGTAGTTATCTACACGACGGGGAGTCAGGCAACTATGGATGAACGAAATAG
ACAGATCGCTGAGATAGGTGCCTCACTGATTAAGCATTGGTAACTGTCAGACCAAGTTTACTCATATATA
CTTTAGATTGATTTAAAACTTCATTTTTAATTTAAAAGGATCTAGGTGAAGATCCTTTTTGATAATCTCA
TGACCAAAATCCCTTAACGTGAGTTTTCGTTCCACTGAGCGTCAGACCCCGTAGAAAAGATCAAAGGATC
TTCTTGAGATCCTTTTTTTCTGCGCGTAATCTGCTGCTTGCAAACAAAAAAACCACCGCTACCAGCGGTG
GTTTGTTTGCCGGATCAAGAGCTACCAACTCTTTTTCCGAAGGTAACTGGCTTCAGCAGAGCGCAGATAC
CAAATACTGTTCTTCTAGTGTAGCCGTAGTTAGGCCACCACTTCAAGAACTCTGTAGCACCGCCTACATA
CCTCGCTCTGCTAATCCTGTTACCAGTGGCTGCTGCCAGTGGCGATAAGTCGTGTCTTACCGGGTTGGAC
TCAAGACGATAGTTACCGGATAAGGCGCAGCGGTCGGGCTGAACGGGGGGTTCGTGCACACAGCCCAGCT
TGGAGCGAACGACCTACACCGAACTGAGATACCTACAGCGTGAGCTATGAGAAAGCGCCACGCTTCCCGA
AGGGAGAAAGGCGGACAGGTATCCGGTAAGCGGCAGGGTCGGAACAGGAGAGCGCACGAGGGAGCTTCCA
GGGGGAAACGCCTGGTATCTTTATAGTCCTGTCGGGTTTCGCCACCTCTGACTTGAGCGTCGATTTTTGT
GATGCTCGTCAG
Features (pLannotate 1.2.2; 20 found; start..end, strand, type, name):
     82..322     +  promoter       U6 promoter: RNA polymerase III promoter for human U6 snRNA
    349..424     +  misc_RNA       gRNA scaffold: guide RNA scaffold for the Streptococcus pyogenes CRISPR/Cas9 system
    431..474     +  misc_RNA       gRNA scaffold (fragment): guide RNA scaffold for the Streptococcus pyogenes CRISPR/Cas9 system
    521..806     +  enhancer       CMV enhancer: human cytomegalovirus immediate early enhancer; contains an 18-bp deletion relative to the standard CMV enhancer
    808..858     +  promoter       chicken β-actin promoter (fragment): contains a 21-bp deletion relative to the standard chicken β-actin promoter
    859..969     +  promoter       chicken β-actin promoter (fragment): contains a 21-bp deletion relative to the standard chicken β-actin promoter
    970..1197    +  intron         hybrid intron: hybrid between chicken β-actin (CBA) and minute virus of mice (MMV) introns (Gray et al., 2011)
   1335..2936    +  CDS            Cas9(N): N-terminal portion of Streptococcus pyogenes Cas9 (Zetsche et al., 2015)
   2937..5435    +  CDS            Cas9(C): C-terminal portion of Streptococcus pyogenes Cas9 (Zetsche et al., 2015)
   5436..5483    +  CDS            nucleoplasmin NLS: bipartite nuclear localization signal from nucleoplasmin
   5544..6542    +  CDS            CD19 (fragment): CD19_HUMAN - Experimental evidence at protein level: Swiss-Prot protein existence level 1. Functions as coreceptor for the B-cell antigen receptor complex (BCR) on B-lymphocytes. Decreases the threshold for activation of downstream signaling pathways and for triggering B-cell responses to antigens (PubMed:2463100, PubMed:1373518, PubMed:16672701). Activates signaling pathways that lead to the activation of phosphatidylinositol 3-kinase and the mobilization of intracellular Ca(2+) stores (PubMed:9382888, PubMed:9317126, PubMed:12387743, PubMed:16672701). Is not required for early steps during B
   6579..6690    +  polyA_signal   bGH poly(A) signal: bovine growth hormone polyadenylation signal
   6795..6935    +  repeat_region  AAV2 ITR: inverted terminal repeat of adeno-associated virus serotype 2 inverted
   6940..6991    -  misc_feature   bom (fragment): basis of mobility region from pBR322
   7010..7465    +  rep_origin     f1 ori (sequence partly withheld): f1 bacteriophage origin of replication; arrow indicates direction of (+) strand synthesis
   7466..7515    -  misc_feature   bom (fragment): basis of mobility region from pBR322
   7617..7652    -  CDS            rop (fragment): Rop protein, which maintains plasmids at low copy number; rop
   7747..7851    +  promoter       AmpR promoter: bla
   7852..8712    +  CDS            AmpR: β-lactamase; bla; confers resistance to ampicillin, carbenicillin, and related antibiotics
   8883..20      +  rep_origin     ori (across the origin): high-copy-number ColE1/pMB1/pBR322/pUC origin of replication
