[The description below was written by a language model from this plasmid's Addgene catalogue record and pLannotate feature annotations shown in this document.]
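Description:
pDU1, also recorded as pSpCas9(BB)-2A-tCD19, is a mammalian expression plasmid derived from the all-in-one CRISPR vector PX458, in which a truncated human CD19 (tCD19) coding sequence of about 1 kb has been placed between AgeI and EcoRI sites downstream of Cas9. It is maintained in E. coli as a high-copy plasmid through a ColE1/pUC-type origin and selected with ampicillin via the β-lactamase gene. An f1 phage origin and a single AAV2 inverted terminal repeat are also annotated as backbone remnants; with only one ITR detected, the record gives no indication that it is meant for AAV packaging.

The plasmid carries two expression units. A human U6 RNA polymerase III promoter sits upstream of the Streptococcus pyogenes guide RNA scaffold, providing the position into which a user-chosen spacer is cloned; no target-specific guide is recorded. The second unit uses the Cbh promoter (CMV enhancer, chicken β-actin promoter and a hybrid intron) to drive S. pyogenes Cas9 followed by a nucleoplasmin nuclear localization signal, then the CD19 fragment, ending in a bovine growth hormone polyadenylation signal. The construct name indicates that a 2A self-cleaving peptide links Cas9 to tCD19, although this short element is not itself annotated in the feature tables. Co-translational separation would yield nuclear Cas9 and a separate CD19-derived marker protein from one transcript, so that marker expression reports on Cas9 expression.

The associated publication describes a streamlined selection method for genome-edited cells, consistent with using tCD19 to enrich transfected cells. The depositor sequence matches the stated 9,567 bp, while the repository's partial sequencing result is about 100 bp shorter, with part of the difference falling in the β-actin promoter region.
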