Addgene plasmid #169817: pDU1
Purpose: pSpCas9(BB)-2A-tCD19 (pDU1)
Depositing lab: Andrea Rossi. Publication: Fast but not furious: a streamlined selection method for genome-edited cells. Ramachandran H, Martins S, Kontarakis Z, Krutmann J, Rossi A. Life Sci Alliance. 2021 Apr 26;4(6). pii: 4/6/e202101051. doi: 10.26508/lsa.202101051. Print 2021 Jun. PubMed 33903218.
Backbone
  Vector backbone: PX458
  Total vector size (bp): 9567
  Vector type: Mammalian Expression
Growth in bacteria
  Bacterial resistance: Ampicillin, 100 μg/mL
  Growth temperature: 37°C
  Growth strain: DH5alpha
  Copy number: High Copy
Gene/Insert
  Gene/Insert name: tCD19
  Species: H. sapiens (human)
  Insert size (bp): 1002
  Promoter: Cbh
  Tag / fusion protein: fusion protein (C terminal on insert)
  Cloning method: Restriction Enzyme; 5′ cloning site AgeI (not destroyed); 3′ cloning site EcoRI (not destroyed)
  Sequencing primers: 5′ TTTATGGCGAGGCGGCGG
Terms and licenses: Academic/Nonprofit Terms; Industry Terms: Not Available to Industry
Depositor comments: Please visit https://www.biorxiv.org/content/10.1101/2021.01.22.427783v1 for bioRxiv preprint.
How to cite: pDU1 was a gift from Andrea Rossi (Addgene plasmid # 169817 ; http://n2t.net/addgene:169817 ; RRID:Addgene_169817)
